Addgene plasmid #229463: pBD1
Purpose: Expresses RssB
Depositing lab: Alexandra Deaconescu. Depositing organization: Brown University. Publication: Structural basis for inhibition of a response regulator of sigma(S) stability by a ClpXP antiadaptor. Dorich V, Brugger C, Tripathi A, Hoskins JR, Tong S, Suhanovsky MM, Sastry A, Wickner S, Gottesman S, Deaconescu AM. Genes Dev. 2019 Jun 1;33(11-12):718-732. doi: 10.1101/gad.320168.118. Epub 2019 Apr 11. PubMed 30975721.
Backbone
  Vector backbone: pOKD5
  Backbone size w/o insert (bp): 3787
  Vector type: Bacterial Expression
Growth in bacteria
  Bacterial resistance: Ampicillin, 100 μg/mL
  Growth temperature: 37°C
  Growth strain: DH5alpha
  Copy number: Unknown
Gene/Insert
  Gene/Insert name: RssB
  Species: E. coli
  Insert size (bp): 1012
  Promoter: T7
  Cloning method: Restriction Enzyme; 5′ cloning site unknown (unknown if destroyed)
Resource information
  A portion of this plasmid was derived from a plasmid made by: Susan Gottesman Lab: Insert was amplified by PCR from plasmid pT7-RssB, whose construction was reported in Zhou et al. J Bacteriol. 2006 Oct;188(19):7022-5. doi: 10.1128/JB.00687-06 and Zhou et al. Genes Dev. 2001 Mar 1;15(5):627-37. doi: 10.1101/gad.864401.
Terms and licenses: Academic/Nonprofit Terms; Industry Terms: Not Available to Industry
How to cite: pBD1 was a gift from Alexandra Deaconescu (Addgene plasmid # 229463 ; http://n2t.net/addgene:229463 ; RRID:Addgene_229463)
