[The description below was written by a language model from this plasmid's Addgene catalogue record and pLannotate feature annotations shown in this document.]
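Description:
pBD1 is a bacterial expression plasmid built on the pOKD5 backbone for production of the Escherichia coli response regulator RssB. The sequenced construct is about 5 kb. It carries a complete β-lactamase gene with its own promoter, consistent with the ampicillin selection listed in the catalogue entry, and the annotated replication origin is the medium-copy p15A ori, which is compatible with ColE1-type plasmids in the same cell (the catalogue itself lists copy number as unknown). An f1 origin is also present. The annotation additionally picks up only fragments of a kanamycin resistance gene, tnpR, a bom site and an RSF origin. These appear to be backbone remnants, and the record gives no indication that they are functional.

The expression cassette follows the standard T7lac layout. A T7 promoter is immediately followed by a lac operator, so transcription requires a host supplying T7 RNA polymerase and is held in check by lac repressor until induction with IPTG. No lacI gene is annotated on the plasmid itself. A T7 gene 10 ribosome binding site drives translation of the full-length rssB coding sequence, and a T7 terminator closes the unit. A short histidine-tag sequence is annotated downstream of rssB, which suggests a C-terminal His tag for affinity purification, although the record does not confirm that it is in frame with the insert. The small match to a T7 gene 10B-derived solubility tag nearby is only a fragment.

RssB is the adaptor that delivers the stationary-phase sigma factor RpoS to the ClpXP protease. The insert was PCR-amplified from an earlier T7-driven RssB plasmid. The associated study addresses structural inhibition of RssB by an antiadaptor, so the plasmid is suited to recombinant RssB production for biochemical and structural work.
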