Features (pLannotate 1.2.2; 17 found; start..end, strand, type, name):
    244..348     -  promoter       AmpR promoter: bla
    429..620     -  CDS            tnpR (fragment): TNR3_ECOLX - Experimental evidence at protein level: Swiss-Prot protein existence level 1. Resolvase catalyzes the resolution (a site-specific recombination) of the cointegrated replicon to yield the final transposition products. From Escherichia coli.
    637..655     +  promoter       T7 promoter: promoter for bacteriophage T7 RNA polymerase
    656..680     +  protein_bind   lac operator: The lac repressor binds to the lac operator to inhibit transcription in E. coli. This inhibition can be relieved by adding lactose or isopropyl-β-D-thiogalactopyranoside (IPTG). lac repressor encoded by lacI
    695..717     +  RBS            RBS: efficient ribosome binding site from bacteriophage T7 gene 10 (Olins and Rangwala, 1989)
    725..1735    +  CDS            rssB: RSSB_ECOLI - Also known as hnr, sprE, ychL. Experimental evidence at protein level: Swiss-Prot protein existence level 1. Regulates the turnover of the sigma S factor (RpoS) by promoting its proteolysis in exponentially growing cells. Acts by binding and delivering RpoS to the ClpXP protease. RssB is not co- degraded with RpoS, but is released from the complex and can initiate a new cycle of RpoS recognition and degradation. In stationary phase, could also act as an anti-sigma factor and reduce the ability of RpoS to activate gene expression. Is also involved in the regulation of the mRNA poly
   1785..1802    +  CDS            9xHis (fragment): 9xHis affinity tag
   1812..1861    +  CDS            SET1 (fragment): solubility-enhancement tag derived from T7 phage gene 10B
   1869..1916    +  terminator     T7 terminator: transcription terminator for bacteriophage T7 RNA polymerase
   1953..2381    +  rep_origin     f1 ori (sequence partly withheld): f1 bacteriophage origin of replication; arrow indicates direction of (+) strand synthesis
   2434..2491    +  promoter       AmpR promoter (fragment): bla
   2500..2760    -  CDS            KanR (fragment): aminoglycoside phosphotransferase; aph(3')-Ia; confers resistance to kanamycin in bacteria or G418 (Geneticin®) in eukaryotes
   2761..3066    -  CDS            KanR (fragment): aminoglycoside phosphotransferase; aph(3')-Ia; confers resistance to kanamycin in bacteria or G418 (Geneticin®) in eukaryotes
   3393..3419    +  misc_feature   bom (fragment): basis of mobility region from pBR322
   3518..3573    -  rep_origin     RSF ori (fragment): Plasmids containing the RSF 1030 origin of replication can be propagated in E. coli cells that contain additional plasmids with compatible origins.
   3661..4206    -  rep_origin     p15A ori: Plasmids containing the medium-copy-number p15A origin of replication can be propagated in E. coli cells that contain a second plasmid with the ColE1 origin.
   4371..243     -  CDS            AmpR (across the origin): β-lactamase; bla; confers resistance to ampicillin, carbenicillin, and related antibiotics
>Addgene plasmid #229463 | pBD1 | addgene full sequence | sequence record 457039 | Addgene NGS Result
ACGGGATAATACCGCGCCACATAGCAGAACTTTAAAAGTGCTCATCATTGGAAAACGTTCTTCGGGGCGA
AAACTCTCAAGGATCTTACCGCTGTTGAGATCCAGTTCGATGTAACCCACTCGTGCACCCAACTGATCTT
CAGCATCTTTTACTTTCACCAGCGTTTCTGGGTGAGCAAAAACAGGAAGGCAAAATGCCGCAAAAAAGGG
AATAAGGGCGACACGGAAATGTTGAATACTCATACTCTTCCTTTTTCAATATTATTGAAGCATTTATCAG
GGTTATTGTCTCATGAGCGGATACATATTTGAATGTATTTAGAAAAATAAACAAATAGGGGTTCCGCGCA
CATTTCCCCGAAAAGTGCCACCTGACGTCTAAGAAACCATTATTATCATGACATTAACCTATAAAAATAG
GCGTATCACGAGGCCCTTTCGTCTTCAAGAATTTTATAAACCGTGGAGCGGGCAATACTGAGCTGATGAG
CAATTTCCGTTGCACCAGTGCCCTTCTGATGAAGCGTCAGCACGACGTTCCTGTCCACGGTACGCCTGCG
GCCAAATTTGATTCCTTTCAGCTTTGCTTCCTGTCGGCCCTCATTCGTGCGCTCTAGGATCTCGATCCCG
CGAAATTAATACGACTCACTATAGGGGAATTGTGAGCGGATAACAATTCCCCTCTAGAAATAATTTTGTT
TAACTTTAAGAAGGAGATATACATATGACGCAGCCATTGGTCGGAAAACAGATTCTCATTGTTGAAGATG
AGCAGGTATTTCGCTCGCTTCTGGATTCATGGTTTTCCTCATTGGGAGCGACAACGGTACTGGCGGCTGA
TGGGGTGGATGCCCTTGAGTTGCTGGGAGGTTTCACTCCAGACCTGATGATATGTGATATCGCGATGCCA
CGAATGAACGGGCTTAAACTGCTGGAGCATATACGTAACAGAGGCGACCAGACCCCAGTTCTGGTGATAT
CTGCCACTGAAAATATGGCAGATATTGCCAAAGCGTTACGTCTGGGCGTTGAAGATGTTTTGCTGAAACC
AGTTAAAGATCTGAATCGCTTGCGCGAGATGGTTTTTGCCTGTCTCTATCCCAGCATGTTTAATTCGCGC
GTTGAGGAAGAGGAAAGGCTTTTTCGCGACTGGGATGCAATGGTTGATAACCCTGCCGCAGCGGCGAAAT
TATTACAGGAACTACAACCGCCGGTTCAGCAGGTGATTTCCCATTGCCGGGTTAATTATCGTCAATTGGT
TGCCGCGGACAAACCCGGCCTGGTGCTTGATATTGCCGCACTTTCGGAAAACGATCTGGCATTTTATTGC
CTTGATGTCACCCGAGCTGGACATAATGGCGTACTTGCTGCCTTGTTATTACGCGCATTGTTTAACGGAT
TATTACAGGAACAGCTTGCACACCAAAATCAACGGTTGCCAGAGTTGGGCGCGTTATTGAAGCAGGTAAA
CCATTTACTTCGTCAGGCCAATCTGCCGGGGCAGTTTCCGCTATTAGTTGGCTATTATCATCGCGAACTG
AAAAATCTCATTCTGGTTTCTGCGGGTCTGAATGCGACGTTAAATACCGGCGAACACCAGGTGCAAATCA
GTAATGGTGTTCCGTTAGGCACTTTAGGTAACGCTTATTTGAATCAATTGAGCCAGCGATGCGATGCCTG
GCAATGCCAAATATGGGGAACCGGTGGTCGACTGCGCTTGATGTTGTCTGCAGAATGAGGATCCGAATTC
GAGCTCCGTCGACAAGCTTGCGGCCGCACTCGAGCACCACCACCACCACCACTGAGATCCGGCTGCTAAC
AAAGCCCGAAAGGAAGCTGAGTTGGCTGCTGCCACCGCTGAGCAATAACTAGCATAACCCCTTGGGGCCT
CTAAACGGGTCTTGAGGGGTTTTTTGCTGAAAGGAGGAACTATATCCGGATTGGCGAATGGG
[124 nt withheld, positions 1953-2076]
C
[91 nt withheld, positions 2078-2168]
A
[49 nt withheld, positions 2170-2218]
CCTTTGACGTTGGAGTCCACGTTCTTT
[37 nt withheld, positions 2246-2282]
ACCCTATCTCGGTCTATTCTTTTGATTTATAAGGGATTTTGCCGATTTCGGCCTATTGGTTAAAAAATGA
GCTGATTTAACAAAAATTTAACGCGAATTTTAACAAAATATTAACGCTTACAATTTAGGTGGCACTTTTC
GGGGAAATGTGCGCGGAACCCCTATTTGTTTATTTTTCTAAATACATTCAAATATGTATCCGCTCATGAA
TTAATTCTTAGAAAAACTCATCGAGCATCAAATGAAACTGCAATTTATTCATATCAGGATTATCAATACC
ATATTTTTGAAAAAGCCGTTTCTGTAATGAAGGAGAAAACTCACCGAGGCAGTTCCATAGGATGGCAAGA
TCCTGGTATCGGTCTGCGATTCCGACTCGTCCAACATCAATACAACCTATTAATTTCCCCTCGTCAAAAA
TAAGGTTATCAAGTGAGAAATCACCATGAGTGACGACTGAATCCGGTGAGAATGGCAACCCGGGGATCGC
AGTGGTGAGTAACCATGCATCATCAGGAGTACGGATAAAATGCTTGATGGTCGGAAGAGGCATAAATTCC
GTCAGCCAGTTTAGTCTGACCATCTCATCTGTAACATCATTGGCAACGCTACCTTTGCCATGTTTCAGAA
ACAACTCTGGCGCATCGGGCTTCCCATACAATCGATAGATTGTCGCACCTGATTGCCCGACATTATCGCG
AGCCCATTTATACCCATATAAATCAGCATCCATGTTGGAATTTAATCGCGGCAGATAAGACGTTTCCCGT
TGAATATGGCTCATAACACCCCTTGTATTACTGTTTATGTAAGCAGACAGTTTTATTGTTCATGATGATA
TATTTTTATCTTGTGCAATGTAACATCAGAGATTTTGAGACACAACGTGGCTTTGTTGAATAAATCGAAC
TTTTGCTGAGTTGAAGGATCAGATCACGCATCTTCCCGACAACGCAGACCGTTCCGTGGCAAAGCAAAAG
TTCAAAATCACCAACTGGTCCACCTACAACAAAGCTCTCATCAACCGTGGCTCCCTCACTTTCTGGCTGG
ATGATGGGGCGATTCAGGCCTGGAATGAGTCAGCAACACCTTCTTCACGAGGCAGACCTCAGCGCTAGCG
GAGTGTATACTGGCTTACTATGTTGGCACTGATGAGGGTGTCAGTGAAGTGCTTCATGTGGCAGGAGAAA
AAAGGCTGCACCGGTGCGTCAGCAGAATATGTGATACAGGATATATTCCGCTTCCTCGCTCACTGACTCG
CTACGCTCGGTCGTTCGACTGCGGCGAGCGGAAATGGCTTACGAACGGGGCGGAGATTTCCTGGAAGATG
CCAGGAAGATACTTAACAGGGAAGTGAGAGGGCCGCGGCAAAGCCGTTTTTCCATAGGCTCCGCCCCCCT
GACAAGCATCACGAAATCTGACGCTCAAATCAGTGGTGGCGAAACCCGACAGGACTATAAAGATACCAGG
CGTTTCCCCCTGGCGGCTCCCTCGTGCGCTCTCCTGTTCCTGCCTTTCGGTTTACCGGTGTCATTCCGCT
GTTATGGCCGCGTTTGTCTCATTCCACGCCTGACACTCAGTTCCGGGTAGGCAGTTCGCTCCAAGCTGGA
CTGTATGCACGAACCCCCCGTTCAGTCCGACCGCTGCGCCTTATCCGGTAACTATCGTCTTGAGTCCAAC
CCGGAAAGACATGCAAAAGCACCACTGGCAGCAGCCACTGGTAATTGATTTAGAGGAGTTAGTCTTGAAG
TCATGAGCCGGTTAAGGCTAAACTGAAAGGACAAGTTTTGGTGACTGCGCTCCTCCAAGCCAGTTACCTC
GGTTCAAAGAGTTGGTAGCTCAGAGAACCTTCGAAAAACCGCCCTGCAAGGCGGTTTTTTCGTTTTCAGA
GCAAGAGATTACGCGCAGACCAAAACGATCTCAAGAAGATCATCTTATTAAGGGGTCTGACGCTCAGTGG
AACGAAAACTCACGTTAAGGGATTTTGGTCATGAGATTATCAAAAAGGATCTTCACCTAGATCCTTTTAA
ATTAAAAATGAAGTTTTAAATCAATCTAAAGTATATATGAGTAAACTTGGTCTGACAGTTACCAATGCTT
AATCAGTGAGGCACCTATCTCAGCGATCTGTCTATTTCGTTCATCCATAGTTGCCTGACTCCCCGTCGTG
TAGATAACTACGATACGGGAGGGCTTACCATCTGGCCCCAGTGCTGCAATGATACCGCGAGACCCACGCT
CACCGGCTCCAGATTTATCAGCAATAAACCAGCCAGCCGGAAGGGCCGAGCGCAGAAGTGGTCCTGCAAC
TTTATCCGCCTCCATCCAGTCTATTAATTGTTGCCGGGAAGCTAGAGTAAGTAGTTCGCCAGTTAATAGT
TTGCGCAACGTTGTTGCCATTGCTGCAGGCATCGTGGTGTCACGCTCGTCGTTTGGTATGGCTTCATTCA
GCTCCGGTTCCCAACGATCAAGGCGAGTTACATGATCCCCCATGTTGTGCAAAAAAGCGGTTAGCTCCTT
CGGTCCTCCGATCGTTGTCAGAAGTAAGTTGGCCGCAGTGTTATCACTCATGGTTATGGCAGCACTGCAT
AATTCTCTTACTGTCATGCCATCCGTAAGATGCTTTTCTGTGACTGGTGAGTACTCAACCAAGTCATTCT
GAGAATAGTGTATGCGGCGACCGAGTTGCTCTTGCCCGGCGTCAAC
